>Addgene plasmid #153620 | pGBW-m4252850 | addgene full sequence | sequence record 300568 | Ginkgo NGS Result
CACTCGATCAGCAGTTAGATAATAAAATCGCTATCCATCGAAGATGGATGTGTGTTGGTTTTTTGTGTGT
GTAACGCAACGATTGATAGCATAACCCCTTGGGGCCTCTAAACGGGTCTTGAGGGGTTTTTTGAATTGAG
AGGTAGCTGAAGCTGCTGTTATGACCACTAGAGGGAAGAAGATACCTGTGGAGCTAATGGTCCAAGATGT
CGGGAGCCGCGATCGCTGCCAAAAAGGTAAGCTGACGATAGCTGACGAGATTCGATGCCCGACGAGCAAA
TGAGCGCCACGGCTGTTCGCGTAAGCTCGAAACGACGGAGATTCGATAGAGCCAGAGTCGAGTTTAAACG
ATTCGGGATCTTAAGGATAAATTTCTGGTAAGGAGGACACGTATGGAAGTGGGCAAGTTGGGGAAGCCGT
ATCCGTTGCTGAATCTGGCATATGTGGGAGTATAAGACGCGCAGCGTCGCATCAGGCATTTTTTTCTGCG
CCAATGCACCTAGAATCGGTTACCAATGCTTAATCAGTGAGGCACCTATCTCAGCGATCTGTCTATTTCG
TTCATCCATAGTTGCCTGACTCCCCGTCGTGTAGATAACTACGATACGGGAGGGCTTACCATCTGGCCCC
AGTGCTGCAATGATACCGCGAGACCCACGCTCACCGGCTCCAGATTTATCAGCAATAAACCAGCCAGCCG
GAAGGGCCGAGCGCAGAAGTGGTCCTGCAACTTTATCCGCCTCCATCCAGTCTATCAACTGTTGCCGGGA
AGCTAGAGTAAGTAGTTCGCCAGTTAATAGTTTACGCAAGGTTGTTGCCATTGCTACAGGCATCGTGGTG
TCACGCTCGTCGTTTGGTATGGCTTCATTCAGCTCCGGTTCCCAACGATCAAGGCGAGTTACATGATCCC
CCATGTTGTGCAAAAAAGCGGTTAGCTCCTTCGGTCCTCCAATCGTTGTCAGAAGTAAGTTGGCCGCAGT
GTTATCACTCATGGTTATGGCAGCACTGCATAATTCTCTTACTGTCATGCCATCCGTAAGATGCTTTTCT
GTGACTGGTGAATACTCAACCAAGTCATTCTGAGAATAGTGTATGCGGCGACCGAGTTGCTCTTGCCCGG
CGTCAATACGGGATAATACCGCGCCACATAGCAGAACTTTAAAAGTGCTCATCATTGGAAAGCGTTCTTC
GGGGCGAAAACTCTCAAGGATCTTACCGCTGTTGAGATCCAGTTCGATGTAACCCACTCGCGCACCCAAC
TGATCTTCAGCATCTTTTACTTTCACCAGCGTTTCTGGGTGAGCAAAAACAGGAAGGCAAAATGCCGCAA
AAAAGGGAATAAGGGCGACACGGAAATGTTGAATACTCATGCGAAAGCCTCCTGCTGATCCTGTCTCTTG
ATAGATGTTTGCAAAAGCTAGGACTCGATTATACGTTGACCGATCAGACTATCAATATCTAGGTTTAAAC
AGATCGGTACGCTGCCGTGACCAGGCTTGAGTACAATATCTGACGATTGGACTTCCTGGGTCCCAAGCTG
GATTCCGACTGGCTGACTGCCAAGCAACGATATGGATCGTCGAGACTCGCACTGAGAGGATCGTTCTCGG
TACACCAGGCGCGCCTAGCGTTACACACACAAAAAACCAACACACATCCATCTTCGATGGATAGCGATTT
TATTATCTAAGACTAGGCTTACATACTAGCCTAGGCACCGGGCTTGCGGGTCATGCACCAGGTGCGCGGT
CCTTCGGGCACCTCGACGTCGGCGGTGACGGTGAAGCCGAGCCGCTCGTAGAAGGGGAGGTTGCGGGGCG
CGGAGGTCTCCAGGAAGGCGGGCACCCCGGCGCGCTCGGCGGCCTCCACTCCGGGGAGCACGACGGCGCT
GCCCAGACCCTTGCCCTGGTGGTCGGGCGAGACGCCGACGGTGGCCAGGAACCACGCGGGCTCCTTGGGC
CGGTGCGGCGCCAGGAGGCCCTCCATCTGTTGCTGCGCGGCCAGCCGGGAACCGCTCAACTCGGCCATGC
GCGGGCCGATCTCGGCGAACACCGCCCCCGCTTCGACGCTCTCCGGCGTGGTCCAGACCGCCACCGCGGC
GCCGTCGTCCGCGACCCACACCTTGCCGATGTCGAGCCCGACGCGCGTGAGGAAGAGTTCTTGCAGCTCG
GTGACCCGCTCGATGTGGCGGTCCGGATCGACGGTGTGGCGCGTGGCGGGGTAGTCGGCGAACGCGGCGG
CGAGGGTGCGTACGGCCCTGGGGACGTCGTCGCGGGTGGCGAGGCGCACCGTGGGCTTGTACTCGGTCAT
GTTGTCTAACAAAAAAGCCAAAAACGGCCAGAATTTAGCGGACAATTTACAAGTCTAACACTGAAAATTA
CATATTGACCCAAATGATTACATTTCAAAAGGTGCCTAAAAAACTTCACAAAACACACTCGCCAACCCCG
AGCGCATAGTTCAAAACCGGAGCTTCAGCTACTTAAGAAGATAGGTACATAAAACCGACCAAAGAAACTG
ACGCCTCACTTATCCCTCCCCTCACCAGAGGTCCGGCGCCTGTCGATTCAGGAGAGCCTACCCTAGGCCC
GAACCCTGCGTCCTGCGACGGAGAAAAGCCTACCGCACACCTACCGGCTGGTGGCCCCACCCTGCATTAT
AAGCCAACAGAACGGGTGACGTCACGACACGACGAGGGCGCGCGCTCCCAAAGGTACGGGTGCACTGCCC
AACGGCACCGCCATAACTGCCGCCCCCGCAACAGACGACAAACCGAGTTCTCCAGTCAGTGACAAACTTC
ACGTCAGGGTCCCCAGATGGTGCCCAGCCCATCTCACCCGAATAAGAGCTTTCCCGCATTAGCGAAGGGC
TCAAGACCTTGGGTTCTTGCCGCCCACCATGCCCCCCACCTTGTTTCAACGACCTCACAGCCCGCCTCAC
AAGCGTCTTCCATTCAAGACTCGGGAACAGCCGCCATTTTGCTGCGCTCCCCCCAACCCCCAGTTCAGGG
CAACCTTGCTCGCGGACCCAGACTACAGCCCTTGGCGGTCTCTCCACACGCTTCCGTCCCACCGAGCGGC
CCGGCGGCCACGAAAGCCCCGGCCAGCCCAGCAGCCCGCTACTCACCAAGTGACGATCACAGCGATCCAC
AAACAAGAACCGCGACCCAAATCCCGGCTGCGACGGAACTAGCTGTGCCACACCCGGCGCGTCCTTATAT
AATCATCGGCGTTCACCGCCCCACGGAGATCCCTCCGCAGAATCGCCGAGAAGGGACTACTTTTCCTCGC
CTGTTCCGCTCTCTGGAAAGAAAACCAGTGCCCTAGAGTCACCCAAGTCCCGTCCTAAAATGTCCTTCTG
CTGATACTGGGGTTCTAAGGCCGAGTCTTATGAGCAGCGGGCCGCTGTCCTGAGCGTCCGGGCGGAAGGA
TCAGGACGCTCCTGCGCCCTTCGTCTGACGTGGCAGCGCTCGCCGTGACGAGGGGGGCGCCCGCGGGAGG
CGCCAAAACCCGGCGCGGAGGCCAGGCGCGCCCCGATTTCGATATTCCTCGGATCTCGGATAGATCGGGA
TTGAGGATGTAGGTTGAACTTCTCTCGGGTGATCCCGATCTCGGATATTCGGGATTGGAGTAATACCTGG
CGATAGGCGCTGCCAAGCAATAGCCAAGGCGCAAGGCCGGCCAAGAGACTTGCGATAGTTCGTTCGAGAG
GTAGCCTGCAAGATGGATCGGACGAAAGGTTTGAAGATTTTCCGACGAGGGCCTTGGAGAGTTCGGAAAT
TTAAATGCAACTATGGATGAACGAAATAGACAGATCGCTGAGATAGGTGCCTCACTGATTAAGCATTGGT
AACTGTCAGACCAAGTTTACTCATATATACTTTAGATTGATTTAAAACTTCATTTTTAATTTAAAAGGAT
CTAGGTGAAGATCCTTTTTGATAATCTCATGACCAAAATCCCTTAACGTGAGTTTTCGTTCCACTGAGCG
TCAGACCCCGTAGAAAAGATCAAAGGATCTTCTTGAGATCCTTTTTTTCTGCGCGTAATCTGCTGCTTGC
AAACAAAAAAACCACCGCTACCAGCGGTGGTTTGTTTGCCGGATCAAGAGCTACCAACTCTTTTTCCGAA
GGTAACTGGCTTCAGCAGAGCGCAGATACCAAATACTGTTCTTCTAGTGTAGCCGTAGTTAGGCCACCAC
TTCAAGAACTCTGTAGCACCGCCTACATACCTCGCTCTGCTAATCCTGTTACCAGTGGCTGCTGCCAGTG
GCGATAAGTCGTGTCTTACCGGGTTGGACTCAAGACGATAGTTACCGGATAAGGCGCAGCGGTCGGGCTG
AACGGGGGGTTCGTGCACACAGCCCAGCTTGGAGCGAACGACCTACACCGAACTGAGATACCTACAGCGT
GAGCTATGAGAAAGCGCCACGCTTCCCGAAGGGAGAAAGGCGGACAGGTATCCGGTAAGCGGCAGGGTCG
GAACAGGAGAGCGCACGAGGGAGCTTCCAGGGGGAAACGCCTGGTATCTTTATAGTCCTGTCGGGTTTCG
CCACCTCTGACTTGAGCGTCGATTTTTGTGATGCTCGTCAGGGGGGCGGAGCCTATGGAAAAACGCCAGC
AACGCGGCCTTTTTACGGTTCCTGGCCTTTTGCTGGCCTTTTGCTCACATGATTTAAATGAAACTCGTAA
TCGGAGAACGGGTGCAATAGCAAGGACCAGATCGAACTTGACTGACGCAATTCTGAGCGTAGTCGAAACC
CAGACAAGTCGATCTCGCCAAGTAGCTGACTTGACTGGTTAATTAAGTTTCGATAGCCCAAGGTAACCAA
TGAGATTAGGGAGGGAAGAAAGTTTGATGAACTACTTCTGACCCCTAGTGGTGTCCAGAAAAGACCATTA
AAGGAATGTCTTGATCGAAATCGAGAGATCGCCTGCAGGATAGCTGACGACCTTAAGGATAAATTTCTGG
TAAGGAGGACACGTATGGAAGTGGGCAAGTTGGGGAAGCCGTATCCGTTGCTGAATCTGGCATATGTGGG
AGTATAAGACGCGCAGCGTCGCATCAGGCATTTTTTTCTGCGCCAATGCCGGTAGATAGCAATCCGGCCC
GAGGGGCACAAAAAACCCCTCAAGACCCGTTTAGAGGCCCCAAGGGGTTATGCTACGATACCGATAGAGA
TGGGCCAATACCACATTTGTAGAGGTTTTACTTGCTTTAAAAAACCTCCCACACCTCCCCCTGAACCTGA
AACATAAAATGAATGCAATTGTTGTTGTTAACTTGTTTATTGCAGCTTATAATGGTTACAAATAAAGCAA
TAGCATCACAAATTTCACAAATAAAGCATTTTTTTCACTGCATTCTAGTTGTGGTTTGTCCAAACTCATC
AATGTATCTTATCATGTCTGTGAGCTGAAGGTACGCTGTATCTCAGTCAGTCAAGCTAGCTTAGCCGCGT
GGCACGAGCCCGCTGCTATGGTGATGGTGATGGTGCATGTGCCCCGAGCCTGAACCTGCCAGGTTAGCGT
CCAAGAACTCTTTTAGCTGGCCCTTAGACAGGGCTCCCACTTTTGTCGCGGCAACTTCCCCATTCTTAAA
GAGCAGGAGGGTAGGTATTCCCCTGATGCCGTATTTAGGTGCCGTCCCTGGGTTCTGATCTATATTAAGC
TTAGCGACAGTTAATTTTCCTTGATACTCGTCGGCGATCTCGTCCAGAATGGGTGCGATCATCTTGCACG
GGCCACACCATTCAGCCCAGAAATCTACCAGTATCGCACCATCGGCCTTCAACACGTCTGTATCAAAGGA
GTCATCGGTTAGATGAATGATTTTGTCACTCATCGACTGAAAGTAAAGGTTTTCGGCGTGACAAGTTTCA
TTATGATCTTGCAGTTCAAGTGAGAACCAAAAGATAATAAGCATAATTAAAACAAGGAATAGCAGAAAGG
CTAAAAAGCACAAATAGAAGTCAATTAATGAAAGTTCAATCATGGTGGCGGCCGCTGGCGGGTGTGTCGA
GTGGATGGTAGGATCGACAAAGATCTGATCTGACGGTTCACTAAACCAGCTCTGCTTATATAGACCTCCC
ACCGTACACGCCTACCGCCCATTTGCGTCAATGGGGCGGAGTTGTTACGACATTTTGGAAAGTCCCGTTG
ATTTTGGTGCCAAAACAAACTCCCATTGACGTCAATGGGGTGGAGACTTGGAAATCCCCGTGAGTCAAAC
CGCTATCCACGCCCATTGATGTACTGCCAAAACCGCATCAGCATGGTAATAGCGATGACTAATACGTAGA
TGTACTGCCAAGTAGGAAAGTCCCATAAGGTCATGTACTGGGCATAATGCCAGGCGGGCCATTTACCGTC
ATTGACGTCAATAGGGGGCGTACTTGGCATATGATACACTTGATGTACTGCCAAGTGGGCAGTTTACCGT
AAATACTCCACCCATTGACGTCAATGGAAAGTCCCTATTGGCGTTACTATGGGAACATACGTCATTATTG
ACGTCAATGGGCGGGGGTCGTTGGGCGGTCAGCCAGGCGGGCCATTTACCGTAAGTTATGTAACGCGGAA
CTCCATATATGGGCTATGAACTAATGACCCCGTAATTGATTACTAGATCTGGCTA
Features (pLannotate 1.2.2; 21 found; start..end, strand, type, name):
     21..69      +  polyA_signal   poly(A) signal: synthetic polyadenylation signal
     87..133     +  terminator     T7 terminator: transcription terminator for bacteriophage T7 RNA polymerase
    138..209     -  misc_feature   5' β-globin insulator: insulator upstream of the human β-globin locus (Farrell et al., 2002)
    361..497     -  terminator     rrnG terminator: transcription terminator from the E. coli ribosomal RNA rrnG operon (Albrechtsen et al., 1991)
    510..1370    -  CDS            AmpR: β-lactamase; bla; confers resistance to ampicillin, carbenicillin, and related antibiotics
   1636..1684    -  polyA_signal   poly(A) signal: synthetic polyadenylation signal
   1713..2310    -  CDS            PuroR (fragment): puromycin N-acetyltransferase; pac from Streptomyces; confers resistance to puromycin
   2314..3523    -  promoter       UbC promoter: human ubiquitin C promoter
   3787..3851    +  CDS            bla(M) (fragment): β-lactamase lacking the signal sequence; bla(M); allows cytosolic expression of β-lactamase
   4023..4611    +  rep_origin     ori: high-copy-number ColE1/pMB1/pBR322/pUC origin of replication
   4837..4908    -  misc_feature   3' β-globin insulator: insulator downstream of the human β-globin locus (Farrell et al., 2002)
   4953..5089    -  terminator     rrnG terminator: transcription terminator from the E. coli ribosomal RNA rrnG operon (Albrechtsen et al., 1991)
   5119..5165    -  terminator     T7 terminator: transcription terminator for bacteriophage T7 RNA polymerase
   5188..5257    +  CDS            large T antigen (fragment): large T antigen from SV40 (simian virus 40)
   5280..5401    +  polyA_signal   SV40 poly(A) signal: SV40 polyadenylation signal
   5478..5495    -  CDS            6xHis: 6xHis affinity tag
   5517..5843    -  CDS            trxA: THIO_ECO57 - Experimental evidence at protein level: Swiss-Prot protein existence level 1. Participates in various redox reactions through the reversible oxidation of its active center dithiol to a disulfide and catalyzes dithiol-disulfide exchange reactions. From Escherichia coli O157:H7.
   5865..5993    -  CDS            NS7B_SARS2: Experimental evidence at protein level: Swiss-Prot protein existence level 1. From Severe acute respiratory syndrome coronavirus 2 (2019-nCoV) (SARS-CoV-2).
   6068..6119    -  promoter       CMVd2 promoter: truncated human cytomegalovirus (CMV) immediate early promoter that yields moderately reduced expression relative to the full-length promoter
   6182..6199    +  promoter       CMV promoter (fragment): human cytomegalovirus (CMV) immediate early promoter
   6272..6575    -  enhancer       CMV enhancer: human cytomegalovirus immediate early enhancer
