[The description below was written by a language model from this plasmid's Addgene catalogue record and pLannotate feature annotations shown in this document.]
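Description:
pGBW-m4252850 is a mammalian expression plasmid carrying the wild-type SARS-CoV-2 accessory gene ORF7b, built on the pTwist_CMV_Puro_6 backbone from which an AarI site has been removed. It is maintained in E. coli as a high-copy plasmid through a ColE1/pUC-type origin and selected with ampicillin via the β-lactamase (AmpR) gene. For selection in mammalian cells, a separate cassette places the puromycin N-acetyltransferase gene under the human ubiquitin C promoter, followed by a synthetic polyadenylation signal.

The expression unit lies on the reverse strand of the sequenced record. A CMV immediate-early enhancer and promoter drive the short ORF7b coding sequence (annotated as NS7B_SARS2), which is fused at its C terminus to E. coli thioredoxin (trxA). The catalogue describes this as a cleavable TEV/TRX tag supplied by the backbone. The TEV protease site itself is not separately annotated, but presumably occupies the short gap between ORF7b and trxA so that the fusion partner can be removed after purification. The feature table also detects a 6xHis tag downstream of thioredoxin, which the catalogue entry does not mention. An SV40 poly(A) signal is annotated just beyond the end of this reading frame, although on the opposite strand. The cassettes are flanked by bacterial rrnG and T7 terminators and by short β-globin insulator elements, which help isolate the transcription units from one another.

The construct is suited to transient or puromycin-selected expression of tagged ORF7b in mammalian cells, for example for studies of viral protein function, localization or interactions, though the record states no purpose beyond mammalian expression.
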