Addgene plasmid #153620: pGBW-m4252850
Purpose: Mammalian expression plasmid for SARS-CoV-2 ORF7b
Depositing lab: Ginkgo Bioworks & Benjie Chen. Depositing organization: Ginkgo Bioworks.
Backbone
  Vector backbone: pTwist_CMV_Puro_6 with AarI site removed
  Backbone size w/o insert (bp): 6080
  Vector type: Mammalian Expression
  Selectable markers: Puromycin
Growth in bacteria
  Bacterial resistance: Ampicillin, 100 μg/mL
  Growth temperature: 37°C
  Growth strain: DH5alpha
  Copy number: High Copy
Gene/Insert
  Gene/Insert name: SARS-CoV-2 ORF7b
  Species: Severe acute respiratory syndrome coronavirus 2
  Insert size (bp): 125
  Mutation: wt
  Entrez Gene: ORF7b (a.k.a. GU280_gp08)
  Promoter: CMV
  Tag / fusion protein: Cleavable TEV;TRX (C terminal on backbone)
  Cloning method: Unknown
Resource information
  A portion of this plasmid was derived from a plasmid made by: GinkgoBioworks
Depositor comments: NCBI reference sequence: 43740574
How to cite: pGBW-m4252850 was a gift from Ginkgo Bioworks & Benjie Chen (Addgene plasmid # 153620 ; http://n2t.net/addgene:153620 ; RRID:Addgene_153620)
